>Addgene plasmid #75714 | PAK7 gRNA (BRDN0001147115) | addgene full sequence | sequence record 184422 | Addgene Assembled Sequence
CCCGGGTGCAAAGATGGATAAAGTTTTAAACAGAGAGGAATCTTTGCAGCTAATGGACCTTCTAGGTCTT
GAAAGGAGTGGGAATTGGCTCCGGTGCCCGTCAGTGGGCAGAGCGCACATCGCCCACAGTCCCCGAGAAG
TTGGGGGGAGGGGTCGGCAATTGATCCGGTGCCTAGAGAAGGTGGCGCGGGGTAAACTGGGAAAGTGATG
TCGTGTACTGGCTCCGCCTTTTTCCCGAGGGTGGGGGAGAACCGTATATAAGTGCAGTAGTCGCCGTGAA
CGTTCTTTTTCGCAACGGGTTTGCCGCCAGAACACAGGTAAGTGCCGTGTGTGGTTCCCGCGGGCCTGGC
CTCTTTACGGGTTATGGCCCTTGCGTGCCTTGAATTACTTCCACCTGGCTGCAGTACGTGATTCTTGATC
CCGAGCTTCGGGTTGGAAGTGGGTGGGAGAGTTCGAGGCCTTGCGCTTAAGGAGCCCCTTCGCCTCGTGC
TTGAGTTGAGGCCTGGCCTGGGCGCTGGGGCCGCCGCGTGCGAATCTGGTGGCACCTTCGCGCCTGTCTC
GCTGCTTTCGATAAGTCTCTAGCCATTTAAAATTTTTGATGACCTGCTGCGACGCTTTTTTTCTGGCAAG
ATAGTCTTGTAAATGCGGGCCAAGATCTGCACACTGGTATTTCGGTTTTTGGGGCCGCGGGCGGCGACGG
GGCCCGTGCGTCCCAGCGCACATGTTCGGCGAGGCGGGGCCTGCGAGCGCGGCCACCGAGAATCGGACGG
GGGTAGTCTCAAGCTGGCCGGCCTGCTCTGGTGCCTGGCCTCGCGCCGCCGTGTATCGCCCCGCCCTGGG
CGGCAAGGCTGGCCCGGTCGGCACCAGTTGCGTGAGCGGAAAGATGGCCGCTTCCCGGCCCTGCTGCAGG
GAGCTCAAAATGGAGGACGCGGCGCTCGGGAGAGCGGGCGGGTGAGTCACCCACACAAAGGAAAAGGGCC
TTTCCGTCCTCAGCCGTCGCTTCATGTGACTCCACGGAGTACCGGGCGCCGTCCAGGCACCTCGATTAGT
TCTCGAGCTTTTGGAGTACGTCGTCTTTAGGTTGGGGGGAGGGGTTTTATGCGATGGAGTTTCCCCACAC
TGAGTGGGTGGAGACTGAAGTTAGGCCAGCTTGGCACTTGATGTAATTCTCCTTGGAATTTGCCCTTTTT
GAGTTTGGATCTTGGTTCATTCTCAAGCCTCAGACAGTGGTTCAAAGTTTTTTTCTTCCATTTCAGGTGT
CGTGACGTACGGCCACCATGACCGAGTACAAGCCCACGGTGCGCCTCGCCACCCGCGACGACGTCCCCAG
GGCCGTACGCACCCTCGCCGCCGCGTTCGCCGACTACCCCGCCACGCGCCACACCGTCGATCCGGACCGC
CACATCGAGCGGGTCACCGAGCTGCAAGAACTCTTCCTCACGCGCGTCGGGCTCGACATCGGCAAGGTGT
GGGTCGCGGACGACGGCGCCGCCGTGGCGGTCTGGACCACGCCGGAGAGCGTCGAAGCGGGGGCGGTGTT
CGCCGAGATCGGCCCGCGCATGGCCGAGTTGAGCGGTTCCCGGCTGGCCGCGCAGCAACAGATGGAAGGC
CTCCTGGCGCCGCACCGGCCCAAGGAGCCCGCGTGGTTCCTGGCCACCGTCGGAGTCTCGCCCGACCACC
AGGGCAAGGGTCTGGGCAGCGCCGTCGTGCTCCCCGGAGTGGAGGCGGCCGAGCGCGCCGGGGTGCCCGC
CTTCCTGGAGACCTCCGCGCCCCGCAACCTCCCCTTCTACGAGCGGCTCGGCTTCACCGTCACCGCCGAC
GTCGAGGTGCCCGAAGGACCGCGCACCTGGTGCATGACCCGCAAGCCCGGTGCCTGAACGCGTTAAGTCG
ACAATCAACCTCTGGATTACAAAATTTGTGAAAGATTGACTGGTATTCTTAACTATGTTGCTCCTTTTAC
GCTATGTGGATACGCTGCTTTAATGCCTTTGTATCATGCTATTGCTTCCCGTATGGCTTTCATTTTCTCC
TCCTTGTATAAATCCTGGTTGCTGTCTCTTTATGAGGAGTTGTGGCCCGTTGTCAGGCAACGTGGCGTGG
TGTGCACTGTGTTTGCTGACGCAACCCCCACTGGTTGGGGCATTGCCACCACCTGTCAGCTCCTTTCCGG
GACTTTCGCTTTCCCCCTCCCTATTGCCACGGCGGAACTCATCGCCGCCTGCCTTGCCCGCTGCTGGACA
GGGGCTCGGCTGTTGGGCACTGACAATTCCGTGGTGTTGTCGGGGAAATCATCGTCCTTTCCTTGGCTGC
TCGCCTGTGTTGCCACCTGGATTCTGCGCGGGACGTCCTTCTGCTACGTCCCTTCGGCCCTCAATCCAGC
GGACCTTCCTTCCCGCGGCCTGCTGCCGGCTCTGCGGCCTCTTCCGCGTCTTCGCCTTCGCCCTCAGACG
AGTCGGATCTCCCTTTGGGCCGCCTCCCCGCGTCGACTTTAAGACCAATGACTTACAAGGCAGCTGTAGA
TCTTAGCCACTTTTTAAAAGAAAAGGGGGGACTGGAAGGGCTAATTCACTCCCAACGAAGACAAGATCTG
CTTTTTGCTTGTACTGGGTCTCTCTGGTTAGACCAGATCTGAGCCTGGGAGCTCTCTGGCTAACTAGGGA
ACCCACTGCTTAAGCCTCAATAAAGCTTGCCTTGAGTGCTTCAAGTAGTGTGTGCCCGTCTGTTGTGTGA
CTCTGGTAACTAGAGATCCCTCAGACCCTTTTAGTCAGTGTGGAAAATCTCTAGCAGTACGTATAGTAGT
TCATGTCATCTTATTATTCAGTATTTATAACTTGCAAAGAAATGAATATCAGAGAGTGAGAGGAACTTGT
TTATTGCAGCTTATAATGGTTACAAATAAAGCAATAGCATCACAAATTTCACAAATAAAGCATTTTTTTC
ACTGCATTCTAGTTGTGGTTTGTCCAAACTCATCAATGTATCTTATCATGTCTGGCTCTAGCTATCCCGC
CCCTAACTCCGCCCATCCCGCCCCTAACTCCGCCCAGTTCCGCCCATTCTCCGCCCCATGGCTGACTAAT
TTTTTTTATTTATGCAGAGGCCGAGGCCGCCTCGGCCTCTGAGCTATTCCAGAAGTAGTGAGGAGGCTTT
TTTGGAGGCCTAGGGACGTACCCAATTCGCCCTATAGTGAGTCGTATTACGCGCGCTCACTGGCCGTCGT
TTTACAACGTCGTGACTGGGAAAACCCTGGCGTTACCCAACTTAATCGCCTTGCAGCACATCCCCCTTTC
GCCAGCTGGCGTAATAGCGAAGAGGCCCGCACCGATCGCCCTTCCCAACAGTTGCGCAGCCTGAATGGCG
AATGGG
[124 nt withheld, positions 3367-3490]
C
[91 nt withheld, positions 3492-3582]
A
[49 nt withheld, positions 3584-3632]
CCTTTGACGTTGGAGTCCACGTTCTTT
[37 nt withheld, positions 3660-3696]
ACCCTATCTCGGTCTATTCTTTTGATTTATAAGGGATTTTGCCGATTTCGGCCTATTGGTTAAAAAATGA
GCTGATTTAACAAAAATTTAACGCGAATTTTAACAAAATATTAACGCTTACAATTTAGGTGGCACTTTTC
GGGGAAATGTGCGCGGAACCCCTATTTGTTTATTTTTCTAAATACATTCAAATATGTATCCGCTCATGAG
ACAATAACCCTGATAAATGCTTCAATAATATTGAAAAAGGAAGAGTATGAGTATTCAACATTTCCGTGTC
GCCCTTATTCCCTTTTTTGCGGCATTTTGCCTTCCTGTTTTTGCTCACCCAGAAACGCTGGTGAAAGTAA
AAGATGCTGAAGATCAGTTGGGTGCACGAGTGGGTTACATCGAACTGGATCTCAACAGCGGTAAGATCCT
TGAGAGTTTTCGCCCCGAAGAACGTTTTCCAATGATGAGCACTTTTAAAGTTCTGCTATGTGGCGCGGTA
TTATCCCGTATTGACGCCGGGCAAGAGCAACTCGGTCGCCGCATACACTATTCTCAGAATGACTTGGTTG
AGTACTCACCAGTCACAGAAAAGCATCTTACGGATGGCATGACAGTAAGAGAATTATGCAGTGCTGCCAT
AACCATGAGTGATAACACTGCGGCCAACTTACTTCTGACAACGATCGGAGGACCGAAGGAGCTAACCGCT
TTTTTGCACAACATGGGGGATCATGTAACTCGCCTTGATCGTTGGGAACCGGAGCTGAATGAAGCCATAC
CAAACGACGAGCGTGACACCACGATGCCTGTAGCAATGGCAACAACGTTGCGCAAACTATTAACTGGCGA
ACTACTTACTCTAGCTTCCCGGCAACAATTAATAGACTGGATGGAGGCGGATAAAGTTGCAGGACCACTT
CTGCGCTCGGCCCTTCCGGCTGGCTGGTTTATTGCTGATAAATCTGGAGCCGGTGAGCGTGGGTCTCGCG
GTATCATTGCAGCACTGGGGCCAGATGGTAAGCCCTCCCGTATCGTAGTTATCTACACGACGGGGAGTCA
GGCAACTATGGATGAACGAAATAGACAGATCGCTGAGATAGGTGCCTCACTGATTAAGCATTGGTAACTG
TCAGACCAAGTTTACTCATATATACTTTAGATTGATTTAAAACTTCATTTTTAATTTAAAAGGATCTAGG
TGAAGATCCTTTTTGATAATCTCATGACCAAAATCCCTTAACGTGAGTTTTCGTTCCACTGAGCGTCAGA
CCCCGTAGAAAAGATCAAAGGATCTTCTTGAGATCCTTTTTTTCTGCGCGTAATCTGCTGCTTGCAAACA
AAAAAACCACCGCTACCAGCGGTGGTTTGTTTGCCGGATCAAGAGCTACCAACTCTTTTTCCGAAGGTAA
CTGGCTTCAGCAGAGCGCAGATACCAAATACTGTTCTTCTAGTGTAGCCGTAGTTAGGCCACCACTTCAA
GAACTCTGTAGCACCGCCTACATACCTCGCTCTGCTAATCCTGTTACCAGTGGCTGCTGCCAGTGGCGAT
AAGTCGTGTCTTACCGGGTTGGACTCAAGACGATAGTTACCGGATAAGGCGCAGCGGTCGGGCTGAACGG
GGGGTTCGTGCACACAGCCCAGCTTGGAGCGAACGACCTACACCGAACTGAGATACCTACAGCGTGAGCT
ATGAGAAAGCGCCACGCTTCCCGAAGGGAGAAAGGCGGACAGGTATCCGGTAAGCGGCAGGGTCGGAACA
GGAGAGCGCACGAGGGAGCTTCCAGGGGGAAACGCCTGGTATCTTTATAGTCCTGTCGGGTTTCGCCACC
TCTGACTTGAGCGTCGATTTTTGTGATGCTCGTCAGGGGGGCGGAGCCTATGGAAAAACGCCAGCAACGC
GGCCTTTTTACGGTTCCTGGCCTTTTGCTGGCCTTTTGCTCACATGTTCTTTCCTGCGTTATCCCCTGAT
TCTGTGGATAACCGTATTACCGCCTTTGAGTGAGCTGATACCGCTCGCCGCAGCCGAACGACCGAGCGCA
GCGAGTCAGTGAGCGAGGAAGCGGAAGAGCGCCCAATACGCAAACCGCCTCTCCCCGCGCGTTGGCCGAT
TCATTAATGCAGCTGGCACGACAGGTTTCCCGACTGGAAAGCGGGCAGTGAGCGCAACGCAATTAATGTG
AGTTAGCTCACTCATTAGGCACCCCAGGCTTTACACTTTATGCTTCCGGCTCGTATGTTGTGTGGAATTG
TGAGCGGATAACAATTTCACACAGGAAACAGCTATGACCATGATTACGCCAAGCGCGCAATTAACCCTCA
CTAAAGGGAACAAAAGCTGGAGCTGCAAGCTTAATGTAGTCTTATGCAATACTCTTGTAGTCTTGCAACA
TGGTAACGATGAGTTAGCAACATGCCTTACAAGGAGAGAAAAAGCACCGTGCATGCCGATTGGTGGAAGT
AAGGTGGTACGATCGTGCCTTATTAGGAAGGCAACAGACGGGTCTGACATGGATTGGACGAACCACTGAA
TTGCCGCATTGCAGAGATATTGTATTTAAGTGCCTAGCTCGATACATAAACGGGTCTCTCTGGTTAGACC
AGATCTGAGCCTGGGAGCTCTCTGGCTAACTAGGGAACCCACTGCTTAAGCCTCAATAAAGCTTGCCTTG
AGTGCTTCAAGTAGTGTGTGCCCGTCTGTTGTGTGACTCTGGTAACTAGAGATCCCTCAGACCCTTTTAG
TCAGTGTGGAAAATCTCTAGCAGTGGCGCCCGAACAGGGACTTGAAAGCGAAAGGGAAACCAGAGGAGCT
CTCTCGACGCAGGACTCGGCTTGCTGAAGCGCGCACGGCAAGAGGCGAGGGGCGGCGACTGGTGAGTACG
CCAAAAATTTTGACTAGCGGAGGCTAGAAGGAGAGAGATGGGTGCGAGAGCGTCAGTATTAAGCGGGGGA
GAATTAGATCGCGATGGGAAAAAATTCGGTTAAGGCCAGGGGGAAAGAAAAAATATAAATTAAAACATAT
AGTATGGGCAAGCAGGGAGCTAGAACGATTCGCAGTTAATCCTGGCCTGTTAGAAACATCAGAAGGCTGT
AGACAAATACTGGGACAGCTACAACCATCCCTTCAGACAGGATCAGAAGAACTTAGATCATTATATAATA
CAGTAGCAACCCTCTATTGTGTGCATCAAAGGATAGAGATAAAAGACACCAAGGAAGCTTTAGACAAGAT
AGAGGAAGAGCAAAACAAAAGTAAGACCACCGCACAGCAAGCGGCCGCTGATCTTCAGACCTGGAGGAGG
AGATATGAGGGACAATTGGAGAAGTGAATTATATAAATATAAAGTAGTAAAAATTGAACCATTAGGAGTA
GCACCCACCAAGGCAAAGAGAAGAGTGGTGCAGAGAGAAAAAAGAGCAGTGGGAATAGGAGCTTTGTTCC
TTGGGTTCTTGGGAGCAGCAGGAAGCACTATGGGCGCAGCGTCAATGACGCTGACGGTACAGGCCAGACA
ATTATTGTCTGGTATAGTGCAGCAGCAGAACAATTTGCTGAGGGCTATTGAGGCGCAACAGCATCTGTTG
CAACTCACAGTCTGGGGCATCAAGCAGCTCCAGGCAAGAATCCTGGCTGTGGAAAGATACCTAAAGGATC
AACAGCTCCTGGGGATTTGGGGTTGCTCTGGAAAACTCATTTGCACCACTGCTGTGCCTTGGAATGCTAG
TTGGAGTAATAAATCTCTGGAACAGATTTGGAATCACACGACCTGGATGGAGTGGGACAGAGAAATTAAC
AATTACACAAGCTTAATACACTCCTTAATTGAAGAATCGCAAAACCAGCAAGAAAAGAATGAACAAGAAT
TATTGGAATTAGATAAATGGGCAAGTTTGTGGAATTGGTTTAACATAACAAATTGGCTGTGGTATATAAA
ATTATTCATAATGATAGTAGGAGGCTTGGTAGGTTTAAGAATAGTTTTTGCTGTACTTTCTATAGTGAAT
AGAGTTAGGCAGGGATATTCACCATTATCGTTTCAGACCCACCTCCCAACCCCGAGGGGACCCAGAGAGG
GCCTATTTCCCATGATTCCTTCATATTTGCATATACGATACAAGGCTGTTAGAGAGATAATTAGAATTAA
TTTGACTGTAAACACAAAGATATTAGTACAAAATACGTGACGTAGAAAGTAATAATTTCTTGGGTAGTTT
GCAGTTTTAAAATTATGTTTTAAAATGGACTATCATATGCTTACCGTAACTTGAAAGTATTTCGATTTCT
TGGCTTTATATATCTTGTGGAAAGGACGAAACACCGGGATGGGTGTGATGCATGAAGTTTTAGAGCTAGA
AATAGCAAGTTAAAATAAGGCTAGTCCGTTATCAACTTGAAAAAGTGGCACCGAGTCGGTGCTTTTTTAA
GCTTGGCGTAACTAGATCTTGAGACAAATGGCAGTATTCATCCACAATTTTAAAAGAAAAGGGGGGATTG
GGGGGTACAGTGCAGGGGAAAGAATAGTAGACATAATAGCAACAGACATACAAACTAAAGAATTACAAAA
ACAAATTACAAAAATTCAAAATTTTCGGGTTTATTACAGGGACAGCAGAGATCCACTTTGGCGCCGGCTC
GAGGGGG
Features (pLannotate 1.2.2; 29 found; start..end, strand, type, name):
     14..80      +  CDS            small t antigen (fragment): SV40 (simian virus 40) small t antigen
    106..317     +  promoter       EF-1α core promoter: core promoter for human elongation factor EF-1α
    318..1256    +  intron         EF-1α intron A: intron upstream of the start codon of human EF-1α
   1278..1877    +  CDS            PuroR (fragment): puromycin N-acetyltransferase; pac from Streptomyces; confers resistance to puromycin
   1893..2481    +  misc_feature   WPRE: woodchuck hepatitis virus posttranscriptional regulatory element
   2532..2551    +  misc_feature   cPPT/CTS (fragment): central polypurine tract and central termination sequence of HIV-1
   2553..2786    +  LTR            3' LTR (ΔU3): self-inactivating 3' long terminal repeat (LTR) from HIV-1
   2864..2985    +  polyA_signal   SV40 poly(A) signal: SV40 polyadenylation signal
   3025..3160    +  rep_origin     SV40 ori: SV40 origin of replication
   3181..3199    -  promoter       T7 promoter: promoter for bacteriophage T7 RNA polymerase
   3207..3362    +  CDS            lacZα (fragment): LacZα fragment of β-galactosidase; lacZ fragment
   3367..3795    +  rep_origin     f1 ori (sequence partly withheld): f1 bacteriophage origin of replication; arrow indicates direction of (+) strand synthesis
   3848..3952    +  promoter       AmpR promoter: bla
   3953..4813    +  CDS            AmpR: β-lactamase; bla; confers resistance to ampicillin, carbenicillin, and related antibiotics
   4984..5572    +  rep_origin     ori: high-copy-number ColE1/pMB1/pBR322/pUC origin of replication
   5755..5847    +  CDS            lacI (fragment): lac repressor; lacI; The lac repressor binds to the lac operator to inhibit transcription in E. coli. This inhibition can be relieved by adding lactose or isopropyl-β-D-thiogalactopyranoside (IPTG).
   5860..5881    +  protein_bind   CAP binding site: CAP binding activates transcription in the presence of cAMP. E. coli catabolite activator protein
   5896..5926    +  promoter       lac promoter: promoter for the E. coli lac operon
   5934..5950    +  protein_bind   lac operator: The lac repressor binds to the lac operator to inhibit transcription in E. coli. This inhibition can be relieved by adding lactose or isopropyl-β-D-thiogalactopyranoside (IPTG). lac repressor encoded by lacI
   5995..6013    +  promoter       T3 promoter: promoter for bacteriophage T3 RNA polymerase
   6041..6267    +  promoter       RSV promoter: Rous sarcoma virus enhancer/promoter
   6268..6448    +  LTR            5' LTR (truncated): truncated 5' long terminal repeat (LTR) from HIV-1
   6495..6620    +  misc_feature   HIV-1 Ψ: packaging signal of human immunodeficiency virus type 1
   6604..6967    +  CDS            HIV-1 gag (fragment): gag protein from human immunodeficiency virus 1; gag
   7113..7346    +  misc_feature   RRE: The Rev response element (RRE) of HIV-1 allows for Rev-dependent mRNA export from the nucleus to the cytoplasm.
   7723..7749    +  CDS            Rev (fragment): human immunodeficiency virus 1 (HIV-1) Rev protein; rev; enhances nuclear export of unspliced and incompletely spliced viral mRNAs
   7753..7993    +  promoter       U6 promoter: RNA polymerase III promoter for human U6 snRNA
   8023..8098    +  misc_RNA       gRNA scaffold: guide RNA scaffold for the Streptococcus pyogenes CRISPR/Cas9 system
   8154..8271    +  misc_feature   cPPT/CTS: central polypurine tract and central termination sequence of HIV-1
