[The description below was written by a language model from this plasmid's Addgene catalogue record and pLannotate feature annotations shown in this document.]
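Description:
PAK7 gRNA (BRDN0001147115) is a third-generation lentiviral guide RNA plasmid built on the lentiGuide-Puro backbone, carrying a single guide directed against human PAK7 (now also known as PAK5). It is maintained in E. coli as a high-copy plasmid through a ColE1/pUC-type origin with ampicillin resistance (AmpR, β-lactamase). The backbone also retains an f1 origin, an SV40 origin and poly(A) signal, and remnants of lac and T7/T3 cloning-vector elements that play no role in its function.

The viral transfer cassette begins with an RSV promoter fused to a truncated HIV-1 5' LTR, which makes genomic RNA production Tat-independent. This is followed by the Ψ packaging signal with a partial gag region, the Rev response element for Rev-dependent nuclear export, and a cPPT/CTS that aids nuclear import of the provirus. It ends in a ΔU3 self-inactivating 3' LTR. Within this frame, a human U6 RNA polymerase III promoter drives the PAK7-specific spacer joined to the Streptococcus pyogenes Cas9 guide scaffold. A separate EF-1α promoter with its intron A expresses puromycin N-acetyltransferase, with a WPRE downstream to enhance transcript expression, allowing puromycin selection of transduced mammalian cells.

The plasmid does not encode Cas9, so it must be paired with a separate Cas9 expression vector or used in cells that already express Cas9. The guide was designed against two PAK7 reference transcripts and belongs to a human kinome gRNA collection associated with work on optimised sgRNA design. It is typically used for CRISPR knockout of this kinase in human cells.
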