Addgene plasmid #75714: PAK7 gRNA (BRDN0001147115)
Purpose: 3rd generation lentiviral gRNA plasmid targeting human PAK7
Depositing lab: John Doench & David Root. Depositing organization: Broad Institute. Publication: Optimized sgRNA design to maximize activity and minimize off-target effects of CRISPR-Cas9. Doench JG, Fusi N, Sullender M, Hegde M, Vaimberg EW, Donovan KF, Smith I, Tothova Z, Wilen C, Orchard R, Virgin HW, Listgarten J, Root DE. Nat Biotechnol. 2016 Jan 18. doi: 10.1038/nbt.3437. PubMed 26780180.
Backbone
  Vector backbone: lentiGuide-Puro
  Backbone manufacturer: Zhang Lab (Addgene plasmid # 52963)
  Vector type: Mammalian Expression, Lentiviral, CRISPR
  Selectable markers: Puromycin
Growth in bacteria
  Bacterial resistance: Ampicillin, 100 μg/mL
  Growth temperature: 37°C
  Growth strain: DH5alpha
  Copy number: High Copy
Gene/Insert
  Gene/Insert name: PAK7 (alt names: PAK7; NM_020341.3)
  gRNA/shRNA sequence: GGATGGGTGTGATGCATGAA
  Species: H. sapiens (human)
  Entrez Gene: PAK5 (a.k.a. PAK7)
  Promoter: hU6
  Cloning method: Unknown
  Sequencing primers: 5′ U6-F; 3′ pS2-R
Terms and licenses: Academic/Nonprofit Terms; Industry Terms: Not Available to Industry
Depositor comments: The gRNA was designed to target the following Genbank reference sequence(s): NM_020341.3,NM_177990.2. Note that this plasmid does NOT contain Cas9. It should be used in conjunction with lentiCas9-Blast (Addgene #52962) or otherwise with cell lines already expressing Cas9. Browse the full kinome gRNA library at http://www.addgene.org/pooled-library/broadgpp-human-kinome/ or visit http://www.broadinstitute.org/rnai/public/ for detailed protocols and information.
How to cite: PAK7 gRNA (BRDN0001147115) was a gift from John Doench & David Root (Addgene plasmid # 75714 ; http://n2t.net/addgene:75714 ; RRID:Addgene_75714)
