>Addgene plasmid #75714 | PAK7 gRNA (BRDN0001147115) | depositor partial sequence | sequence record 143174 | Target Sequence
GGATGGGTGTGATGCATGAA
