>Addgene plasmid #75714 | PAK7 gRNA (BRDN0001147115) | addgene partial sequence | sequence record 184421 | hU6-F
ACGTGACGTAGAAAGTAATAATTTCTTGGGTAGTTTGCAGTTTTAAAATTATGTTTTAAAATGGACTATC
ATATGCTTACCGTAACTTGAAAGTATTTCGATTTCTTGGCTTTATATATCTTGTGGAAAGGACGAAACAC
CGGGATGGGTGTGATGCATGAAGTTTTAGAGCTAGAAATAGCAAGTTAAAATAAGGCTAGTCCGTTATCA
ACTTGAAAAAGTGGCACCGAGTCGGTGCTTTTTTAAGCTTGGCGTAACTAGATCTTGAGACAAATGGCAG
TATTCATCCACAATTTTAAAAGAAAAGGGGGGATTGGGGGGTACAGTGCAGGGGAAAGAATAGTAGACAT
AATAGCAACAGACATACAAACTAAAGAATTACAAAAACAAATTACAAAAATTCAAAATTTTCGGGTTTAT
TACAGGGACAGCANAGATCCACTTTGGCGCCGGCTCGAGGGGGCCCGGGTGCAAAGATGGATAAAGTTTT
AAACAGAGAGGAATCTTTGCAGCTAATGGACCTTCTAGGTCTTGAAAGGAGTGGGAATTGGCTCCGGTGC
CCGTCAGTGG
